Addgene plasmid #59011: pcDNA-NLS-ZapCmR1.1
Purpose: Nuclear zinc-binding FRET biosensor
Depositing lab: Amy Palmer. Publication: New alternately colored FRET sensors for simultaneous monitoring of Zn(2)(+) in multiple cellular locations. Miranda JG, Weaver AL, Qin Y, Park JG, Stoddard CI, Lin MZ, Palmer AE. PLoS One. 2012;7(11):e49371. doi: 10.1371/journal.pone.0049371. Epub 2012 Nov 16. PubMed 23173058.
Backbone
  Vector backbone: pcDNA3.1(+)
  Backbone manufacturer: Invitrogen
  Backbone size w/o insert (bp): 5500
  Total vector size (bp): 7200
  Modifications to backbone: SV40 NLS sequence added upstream of BamHI site
  Vector type: Mammalian Expression
  Selectable markers: Neomycin (select with G418)
Growth in bacteria
  Bacterial resistance: Ampicillin, 100 μg/mL
  Growth temperature: 37°C
  Growth strain: DH10B
  Copy number: High Copy
Gene/Insert
  Gene/Insert name: NLS-ZapCmR1.1 genetically encoded Zn(II) sensor
  Species: Synthetic
  Insert size (bp): 1686
  Mutation: See comment
  Promoter: CMV
  Tag / fusion protein: SV40 NLS (N terminal on backbone)
  Cloning method: Restriction Enzyme; 5′ cloning site BamHI (not destroyed); 3′ cloning site EcoRI (not destroyed)
  Sequencing primers: 5′ T7 Forward; 3′ BGH Reverse
Terms and licenses: Academic/Nonprofit Terms; Industry Terms: Not Available to Industry
Depositor comments: Genetically encoded, ratiometric, fluorescent biosensor. Contains NLS sequence at N-terminus. Zn(II)-binding domain derived from the first 2 zinc fingers of Zap 1 from Saccharomyces cerevisiae. Contains Clover and mRuby fluorescent proteins. The Zn(II) binding domain of ZapCmR1.1 is derived from ZapCY1. The first cysteine in the first zinc finger is mutated to histidine.
How to cite: pcDNA-NLS-ZapCmR1.1 was a gift from Amy Palmer (Addgene plasmid # 59011 ; http://n2t.net/addgene:59011 ; RRID:Addgene_59011)
