[The description below was written by a language model from this plasmid's Addgene catalogue record.]
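Description:
pcDNA-NLS-ZapCmR1.1 is a mammalian expression plasmid built on the pcDNA3.1(+) backbone, about 7.2 kb in total, that encodes a nuclear-targeted, genetically encoded FRET sensor for Zn(II). It is maintained in E. coli as a high-copy plasmid under ampicillin selection, and it carries a neomycin resistance marker so that transfected mammalian cells can be selected with G418. No feature table accompanies the record, so other backbone elements are not documented individually here.

The roughly 1.7 kb synthetic insert is expressed from the CMV promoter and was cloned between BamHI and EcoRI sites, both of which remain intact. The backbone was modified to carry an SV40 nuclear localization signal just upstream of the BamHI site, so the sensor is translated with an N-terminal NLS that directs it to the nucleus. The sensor combines the fluorescent proteins Clover and mRuby with a Zn(II)-binding domain derived from the first two zinc fingers of Saccharomyces cerevisiae Zap1. This binding domain comes from the earlier ZapCY1 sensor, and in ZapCmR1.1 the first cysteine of the first zinc finger is changed to histidine. In sensors of this design, metal binding alters the conformation of the zinc finger domain and thereby the efficiency of energy transfer between the green donor and red acceptor, giving a ratiometric readout.

The construct is intended for imaging zinc in the nucleus of living mammalian cells. Its green/red colour pairing belongs to a set of alternately coloured sensors developed so that Zn(II) can be monitored simultaneously in more than one cellular location.
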