>Addgene plasmid #59011 | pcDNA-NLS-ZapCmR1.1 | depositor partial sequence | sequence record 91495 | Insert
ATGCCTAAAAAAAAACGTAAAGTTGAAGATGCTTCGGATCCGATGGTGAGCAAGGGCGAGGAGCTGTTCA
CCGGGGTGGTGCCCATCCTGGTCGAGCTGGACGGCGACGTAAACGGCCACAAGTTCAGCGTCCGCGGCGA
GGGCGAGGGCGATGCCACCAACGGCAAGCTGACCCTGAAGTTCATCTGCACCACCGGCAAGCTGCCCGTG
CCCTGGCCCACCCTCGTGACCACCTTCGGCTACGGCGTGGCCTGCTTCAGCCGCTACCCCGACCACATGA
AGCAGCACGACTTCTTCAAGTCCGCCATGCCCGAAGGCTACGTCCAGGAGCGCACCATCTCTTTCAAGGA
CGACGGTACCTACAAGACCCGCGCCGAGGTGAAGTTCGAGGGCGACACCCTGGTGAACCGCATCGAGCTG
AAGGGCATCGACTTCAAGGAGGACGGCAACATCCTGGGGCACAAGCTGGAGTACAACTTCAACAGCCACA
ACGTCTATATCACGGCCGACAAGCAGAAGAACGGCATCAAGGCTAACTTCAAGATCCGCCACAACGTTGA
GGACGGCAGCGTGCAGCTCGCCGACCACTACCAGCAGAACACCCCCATCGGCGACGGCCCCGTGCTGCTG
CCCGACAACCACTACCTGAGCCATCAGTCCGCCCTGAGCAAAGACCCCAACGAGAAGCGCGATCACATGG
TCCTGCTGGAGTTCGTGACCGCCGCCCGCATGCATAAAAACAATGACTTAAAACACAAATGGAAAGAATG
TCCTGAGTCTTGTAGCTCACTATTTGACCTACAAAGACATCTTTTGAAGGATCATGTCTCTCAAGATTTC
AAACACCCTATGGAACCATTAGCTTGTAATTGGGAGGACTGTGATTTCCTTGGAGATGATACATGTTCCA
TAGTGAACCATATTAATTGTCAACATGGTATCGAGCTCATGGTGTCTAAGGGCGAAGAGCTCATGGTGTC
TAAGGGCGAAGAGCTGATCAAGGAAAATATGCGTATGAAGGTGGTCATGGAAGGTTCGGTCAACGGCCAC
CAATTCAAATGCACAGGTGAAGGAGAAGGCAATCCGTACATGGGAACTCAAACCATGAGGATCACAGTCA
TCGAGGGAGGACCCCTGCCATTTGCCTTTGACATTCTTGCCACGTCGTTCATGTATGGCAGCCGTACTTT
TATCAAGTACCCGAAAGGCATTCCTGATTTCTTTAAACAGTCCTTTCCTGAGGGTTTTACTTGGGAAAGA
GTTACGAGATACGAAGATGGTGGAGTCGTCACCGTCATGCAGGACACCAGCCTTGAGGATGGCTGTCTCG
TTTACCACGTCCAAGTCAGAGGGGTAAACTTTCCCTCCAATGGTCCCGTGATGCAGAAGAAGACCAAGGG
TTGGGAGCCTAATACAGAGATGATGTATCCAGCAGATGGTGGTCTGAGGGGATACACTCATATGGCACTG
AAAGTTGATGGTGGTGGCCATCTGTCTTGCTCTTTCGTAACAACTTACAGGTCAAAAAAGACCGTCGGGA
ACATCAAGATGCCCGGTATCCATGCCGTTGATCACCGCCTGGAAAGGTTAGAGGAAAGTGACAATGAAAT
GTTCGTAGTACAACGCGAAGTCGCAGTTGCCAAGTTCGCCGGGCTTGGTGGTGGGATGGACGAGCTGTAC
AAGTAA
