>Addgene plasmid #59011 | pcDNA-NLS-ZapCmR1.1 | addgene partial sequence | sequence record 93418 | sREACh-F 5'-gaccccaacgagaagcgcg-3'
GCATGCATAAAAACAATGACTTAAAACACAAATGGAAAGAATGTCCTGAGTCTTGTAGCTCACTATTTGA
CCTACAAAGACATCTTTTGAAGGATCATGTCTCTCAAGATTTCAAACACCCTATGGAACCATTAGCTTGT
AATTGGGAGGACTGTGATTTCCTTGGAGATGATACATGTTCCATAGTGAACCATATTAATTGTCAACATG
GTATCGAGCTCATGGTGTCTAAGGGCGAAGAGCTCATGGTGTCTAAGGGCGAAGAGCTGATCAAGGAAAA
TATGCGTATGAAGGTGGTCATGGAAGGTTCGGTCAACGGCCACCAATTCAAATGCACAGGTGAAGGAGAA
GGCAATCCGTACATGGGAACTCAAACCATGAGGATCACAGTCATCGAGGGAGGACCCCTGCCATTTGCCT
TTGACATTCTTGCCACGTCGTTCATGTATGGCAGCCGTACTTTTATCAAGTACCCGAAAGGCATTCCTGA
TTTCTTTAAACAGTCCTTTCCTGAGGGTTTTACTTGGGAAAGAGTTACGAGATACGAAGATGGTGGAGTC
GTCACCGTCATGCAGGACACCAGCCTTGAGGATGGCTGTCTCGTTTACCACGTCCAAGTCAGAGGGGTAA
ACTTTCCCTCCAATGGTCCCGTGATGCAGAAGAAGACCAAGGGTTGGGAGCCTAATACAGAGATGATGTA
TCCAGCAGATGGTGGTCTGAGGGGATACACTCATATGGCACTGAAAGTTGATGGTGGTGGCCATCTGTCT
TGCTC
