>Addgene plasmid #59011 | pcDNA-NLS-ZapCmR1.1 | addgene partial sequence | sequence record 93483 | CMV-F 5'-CGCAAATGGGCGGTAGGCGTG-3'
GAGAACCCACTGCTTACTGGCTTATCGAAATTAATACGACTCACTATAGGGAGACCCAAGCTGGCTAGCG
TTTAAACTTAAGCTTGGTACCGAGCATGCCTAAAAAAAAACGTAAAGTTGAAGATGCTTCGGATCCGATG
GTGAGCAAGGGCGAGGAGCTGTTCACCGGGGTGGTGCCCATCCTGGTCGAGCTGGACGGCGACGTAAACG
GCCACAAGTTCAGCGTCCGCGGCGAGGGCGAGGGCGATGCCACCAACGGCAAGCTGACCCTGAAGTTCAT
CTGCACCACCGGCAAGCTGCCCGTGCCCTGGCCCACCCTCGTGACCACCTTCGGCTACGGCGTGGCCTGC
TTCAGCCGCTACCCCGACCACATGAAGCAGCACGACTTCTTCAAGTCCGCCATGCCCGAAGGCTACGTCC
AGGAGCGCACCATCTCTTTCAAGGACGACGGTACCTACAAGACCCGCGCCGAGGTGAAGTTCGAGGGCGA
CACCCTGGTGAACCGCATCGAGCTGAAGGGCATCGACTTCAAGGAGGACGGCAACATCCTGGGGCACAAG
CTGGAGTACAACTTCAACAGCCACAACGTCTATATCACGGCCGACAAGCAGAAGAACGGCATCAAGGCTA
ACTTCAAGATCCGCCACAACGTTGAGGACGGCAGCGTGCAGCTCGCCGACCACTACCAGCAGAACACCCC
CATCGGCGACGGCCCCGTGCTGCTGCCCGACAACCACTACCTGAGCCATCAGT
